>Addgene plasmid #165477 | pC23-LIC-His-FLAG | addgene full sequence | sequence record 326615 | Addgene NGS Result
CTGCTCCCGGCATCCGCTTACAGACAAGCTGTGACCGTCTCCGGGAGCTGCATGTGTCAGAGGTTTTCAC
CGTCATCACCGAAACGCGCGAGGCAGCTGCGGTAAAGCTCATCAGCGTGGTCGTGAAGCGATTCACAGAT
GTCTGCCTGTTCATCCGCGTCCAGCTCGTTGAGTTTCTCCAGAAGCGTTAATGTCTGGCTTCTGATAAAG
CGGGCCATGTTAAGGGCGGTTTTTTCCTGTTTGGTCACTGATGCCTCCGTGTAAGGGGGATTTCTGTTCA
TGGGGGTAATGATACCGATGAAACGAGAGAGGATGCTCACGATACGGGTTACTGATGATGAACATGCCCG
GTTACTGGAACGTTGTGAGGGTAAACAACTGGCGGTATGGATGCGGCGGGACCAGAGAAAAATCACTCAG
GGTCAATGCCAGCGCTTCGTTAATACAGATGTAGGTGTTCCACAGGGTAGCCAGCAGCATCCTGCGATGC
AGATCCGGAACATAATGGTGCAGGGCGCTGACTTCCGCGTTTCCAGACTTTACGAAACACGGAAACCGAA
GACCATTCATGTTGTTGCTCAGGTCGCAGACGTTTTGCAGCAGCAGTCGCTTCACGTTCGCTCGCGTATC
GGTGATTCATTCTGCTAACCAGTAAGGCAACCCCGCCAGCCTAGCCGGGTCCTCAACGACAGGAGCACGA
TCATGCGCACCCGTGGCCAGGACCCAACGCTGCCCGAGATCTCGATCCCGCGAAATTAATACGACTCACT
ATAGGGAGTCCACAACGGTTTCCCTCTAGACCTTAAGAAGGAGATATACTATGCAGGTCGTTCACTATTA
TTATATTTAGTGAAATGAGATATTATGATATTTTCTGAATTGTGATTAAAAAGGCAACTTTATGCCCATG
CAACAGAAACTATAAAAAATACAGAGAATGAAAAGAAACAGATAGATTTTTTAGTTCTTTAGGCCCGTAG
TCTGCAAATCCTTTTATGATTTTCTATCAAACAAAAGAGGAAAATAGACCAGTTGCAATCCAAACGAGAG
TCTAATAGAATGAGGTCGAAAAGTAAATCGCGCGGGTTTGTTACTGATAAAGCAGGCAAGACCTAAAATG
TGTAAAGGGCAAAGTGTATACTTTGGCGTCACCCCTTACATATTTTAGGTCTTTTTTTATTGTGCGTAAC
TAACTTGCCATCTTCAAACAGGAGGGCTGGAAGAAGCAGACCGCTAACACAGTACATAAAAAAGGAGACA
TGAACGATGAACATCAAAAAGTTTGCAAAACAAGCAACAGTATTAACCTTTACTACCGCACTGCTGGCAG
GAGGCGCAACTCAAGCGTTTGCGAAAGAAACGAACCAAAAGCCATATAAGGAAACATACGGCATTTCCCA
TATTACACGCCATGATATGCTGCAAATCCCTGAACAGCAAAAAAATGAAAAATATAAAGTTCCTGAGTTC
GATTCGTCCACAATTAAAAATATCTCTTCTGCAAAAGGCCTGGACGTTTGGGACAGCTGGCCATTACAAA
ACACTGACGGCACTGTCGCAAACTATCACGGCTACCACATCGTCTTTGCATTAGCCGGAGATCCTAAAAA
TGCGGATGACACATCGATTTACATGTTCTATCAAAAAGTCGGCGAAACTTCTATTGACAGCTGGAAAAAC
GCTGGCCGCGTCTTTAAAGACAGCGACAAATTCGATGCAAATGATTCTATCCTAAAAGACCAAACACAAG
AATGGTCAGGTTCAGCCACATTTACATCTGACGGAAAAATCCGTTTATTCTACACTGATTTCTCCGGTAA
ACATTACGGCAAACAAACACTGACAACTGCACAAGTTAACGTATCAGCATCAGACAGCTCTTTGAACATC
AACGGTGTAGAGGATTATAAATCAATCTTTGACGGTGACGGAAAAACGTATCAAAATGTACAGCAGTTCA
TCGATGAAGGCAACTACAGCTCAGGCGACAACCATACGCTGAGAGATCCTCACTACGTAGAAGATAAAGG
CCACAAATACTTAGTATTTGAAGCAAACACTGGAACTGAAGATGGCTACCAAGGCGAAGAATCTTTATTT
AACAAAGCATACTATGGCAAAAGCACATCATTCTTCCGTCAAGAAAGTCAAAAACTTCTGCAAAGCGATA
AAAAACGCACGGCTGAGTTAGCAAACGGCGCTCTCGGTATGATTGAGCTAAACGATGATTACACACTGAA
AAAAGTGATGAAACCGCTGATTGCATCTAACACAGTAACAGATGAAATTGAACGCGCGAACGTCTTTAAA
ATGAACGGCAAATGGTACCTGTTCACTGACTCCCGCGGATCAAAAATGACGATTGACGGCATTACGTCTA
ACGATATTTACATGCTTGGTTATGTTTCTAATTCTTTAACTGGCCCATACAAGCCGCTGAACAAAACTGG
CCTTGTGTTAAAAATGGATCTTGATCCTAACGATGTAACCTTTACTTACTCACACTTCGCTGTACCTCAA
GCGAAAGGAAACAATGTCGTGATTACAAGCTATATGACAAACAGAGGATTCTACGCAGACAAACAATCAA
CGTTTGCGCCTAGCTTCCTGCTGAACATCAAAGGCAAGAAAACATCTGTTGTCAAAGACAGCATCCTTGA
ACAAGGACAATTAACAGTTAACAAATAAAAACGCAAAAGAAAATGCCGATATCCTATTGGCATTGACGTC
AGGTGCTGGCTTTTAGTAAGCCACCTGCGCCGAAAACCTCTATTTTCAGGGAGATTATAAAGATGATGAT
GATAAACATCATCACCATCACCATCACCACCATCACTAACTCGAGCACCACCACCACCACCACTGAGATC
CGGCTGCTAACAAAGCCCGAAAGGAAGCTGAGTTGGCTGCTGCCACCGCTGAGCAATAACTAGCATAACC
CCTTGGGGCCTCTAAACGGGTCTTGAGGGGTTTTTTGCTGAAAGGAGGAACTATATCCGGATTGGCGAAT
GGG
[124 nt withheld, positions 3014-3137]
C
[91 nt withheld, positions 3139-3229]
A
[49 nt withheld, positions 3231-3279]
CCTTTGACGTTGGAGTCCACGTTCTTT
[37 nt withheld, positions 3307-3343]
ACCCTATCTCGGTCTATTCTTTTGATTTATAAGGGATTTTGCCGATTTCGGCCTATTGGTTAAAAAATGA
GCTGATTTAACAAAAATTTAACGCGAATTTTAACAAAATATTAACGCTTACAATTTAGGTGGCACTTTTC
GGGGAAATGTGCGCGGAACCCCTATTTGTTTATTTTTCTAAATACATTCAAATATGTATCCGCTCATGAG
ACAATAACCCTGATAAATGCTTCAATAATATTGAAAAAGGAAGAGTATGAGTATTCAACATTTCCGTGTC
GCCCTTATTCCCTTTTTTGCGGCATTTTGCCTTCCTGTTTTTGCTCACCCAGAAACGCTGGTGAAAGTAA
AAGATGCTGAAGATCAGTTGGGTGCACGAGTGGGTTACATCGAACTGGATCTCAACAGCGGTAAGATCCT
TGAGAGTTTTCGCCCCGAAGAACGTTTTCCAATGATGAGCACTTTTAAAGTTCTGCTATGTGGCGCGGTA
TTATCCCGTATTGACGCCGGGCAAGAGCAACTCGGTCGCCGCATACACTATTCTCAGAATGACTTGGTTG
AGTACTCACCAGTCACAGAAAAGCATCTTACGGATGGCATGACAGTAAGAGAATTATGCAGTGCTGCCAT
AACCATGAGTGATAACACTGCGGCCAACTTACTTCTGACAACGATCGGAGGACCGAAGGAGCTAACCGCT
TTTTTGCACAACATGGGGGATCATGTAACTCGCCTTGATCGTTGGGAACCGGAGCTGAATGAAGCCATAC
CAAACGACGAGCGTGACACCACGATGCCTGCAGCAATGGCAACAACGTTGCGCAAACTATTAACTGGCGA
ACTACTTACTCTAGCTTCCCGGCAACAATTAATAGACTGGATGGAGGCGGATAAAGTTGCAGGACCACTT
CTGCGCTCGGCCCTTCCGGCTGGCTGGTTTATTGCTGATAAATCTGGAGCCGGTGAGCGTGGATCTCGCG
GTATCATTGCAGCACTGGGGCCAGATGGTAAGCCCTCCCGTATCGTAGTTATCTACACGACGGGGAGTCA
GGCAACTATGGATGAACGAAATAGACAGATCGCTGAGATAGGTGCCTCACTGATTAAGCATTGGTAACTG
TCAGACCAAGTTTACTCATATATACTTTAGATTGATTTAAAACTTCATTTTTAATTTAAAAGGATCTAGG
TGAAGATCCTTTTTGATAATCTCATGACCAAAATCCCTTAACGTGAGTTTTCGTTCCACTGAGCGTCAGA
CCCCGTAGAAAAGATCAAAGGATCTTCTTGAGATCCTTTTTTTCTGCGCGTAATCTGCTGCTTGCAAACA
AAAAAACCACCGCTACCAGCGGTGGTTTGTTTGCCGGATCAAGAGCTACCAACTCTTTTTCCGAAGGTAA
CTGGCTTCAGCAGAGCGCAGATACCAAATACTGTCCTTCTAGTGTAGCCGTAGTTAGGCCACCACTTCAA
GAACTCTGTAGCACCGCCTACATACCTCGCTCTGCTAATCCTGTTACCAGTGGCTGCTGCCAGTGGCGAT
AAGTCGTGTCTTACCGGGTTGGACTCAAGACGATAGTTACCGGATAAGGCGCAGCGGTCGGGCTGAACGG
GGGGTTCGTGCACACAGCCCAGCTTGGAGCGAACGACCTACACCGAACTGAGATACCTACAGCGTGAGCT
ATGAGAAAGCGCCACGCTTCCCGAAGGGAGAAAGGCGGACAGGTATCCGGTAAGCGGCAGGGTCGGAACA
GGAGAGCGCACGAGGGAGCTTCCAGGGGGAAACGCCTGGTATCTTTATAGTCCTGTCGGGTTTCGCCACC
TCTGACTTGAGCGTCGATTTTTGTGATGCTCGTCAGGGGGGCGGAGCCTATGGAAAAACGCCAGCAACGC
GGCCTTTTTACGGTTCCTGGCCTTTTGCTGGCCTTTTGCTCACATGTTCTTTCCTGCGTTATCCCCTGAT
TCTGTGGATAACCGTATTACCGCCTTTGAGTGAGCTGATACCGCTCGCCGCAGCCGAACGACCGAGCGCA
GCGAGTCAGTGAGCGAGGAAGCGGAAGAGCGCCTGATGCGGTATTTTCTCCTTACGCATCTGTGCGGTAT
TTCACACCGCAATGGTGCACTCTCAGTACAATCTGCTCTGATGCCGCATAGTTAAGCCAGTATACACTCC
GCTATCGCTACGTGACTGGGTCATGGCTGCGCCCCGACACCCGCCAACACCCGCTGACGCGCCCTGACGG
GCTTGT
Features (pLannotate 1.2.2; 14 found; start..end, strand, type, name):
     57..248     -  CDS            rop: Rop protein, which maintains plasmids at low copy number; rop
    265..645     +  CDS            YPB1_ECOLX: Protein predicted: Swiss-Prot protein existence level 4. From Escherichia coli.
    757..775     +  promoter       T7 promoter: promoter for bacteriophage T7 RNA polymerase
    844..1266    +  promoter       sacB promoter: sacR; sacB promoter and control region
   1267..2688    +  CDS            SacB: secreted levansucrase that renders bacterial growth sensitive to sucrose; Bacillus subtilis sacB; negative selection marker
   2810..2829    +  CDS            7xHis (fragment): 6xHis affinity tag
   2846..2863    +  CDS            9xHis (fragment): 9xHis affinity tag
   2873..2922    +  CDS            SET1 (fragment): solubility-enhancement tag derived from T7 phage gene 10B
   2930..2977    +  terminator     T7 terminator: transcription terminator for bacteriophage T7 RNA polymerase
   3014..3442    +  rep_origin     f1 ori (sequence partly withheld): f1 bacteriophage origin of replication; arrow indicates direction of (+) strand synthesis
   3495..3599    +  promoter       AmpR promoter: bla
   3600..4460    +  CDS            AmpR: β-lactamase; bla; confers resistance to ampicillin, carbenicillin, and related antibiotics
   4631..5219    +  rep_origin     ori: high-copy-number ColE1/pMB1/pBR322/pUC origin of replication
   5405..5544    -  misc_feature   bom: basis of mobility region from pBR322
