[The description below was written by a language model from this plasmid's Addgene catalogue record and pLannotate feature annotations shown in this document.]
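Description:
pC23-LIC-His-FLAG is an empty bacterial expression backbone derived from Novagen's pET23, designed for ligation-independent cloning (LIC) of targets that will be produced in E. coli with a C-terminal TEV-FLAG-10xHis tag. It is maintained through a ColE1/pMB1-type origin accompanied by the rop gene and the pBR322 bom region, consistent with the catalogue's low-copy designation, and is selected with ampicillin through the β-lactamase (AmpR) cassette and its own promoter. An f1 origin is also present, which in principle allows single-stranded DNA production.

The expression unit runs from a T7 promoter to a T7 terminator, so transcription depends on a host that supplies T7 RNA polymerase. In the empty vector, the cloning position is occupied by a Bacillus subtilis sacB cassette with its native promoter and control region. SacB encodes levansucrase, which makes cells sensitive to sucrose, so it presumably acts as a counter-selectable stuffer that is replaced by the incoming gene, letting uncut or parental plasmid be selected against, although the record does not spell this out. Downstream of sacB, the annotation picks up polyhistidine fragments that fit the 10xHis portion of the tag. The TEV site and FLAG epitope named in the catalogue were not annotated by the automated tool, and the short "SET1" hit just before the terminator may simply be residual pET sequence. A gene inserted by LIC is fused in frame to a TEV-cleavable FLAG and His tag for detection and affinity purification. The associated publication concerns high-throughput cloning and expression of integral membrane proteins in E. coli, which indicates the intended application.
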