Addgene plasmid #165477: pC23-LIC-His-FLAG
Purpose: (Empty Backbone) pET based vector for protein expression in E.coli for targets fused with C-terminal Flag and His
Depositing lab: Renato Bruni. Depositing organization: New York Structural Biology Center. Publication: High-throughput cloning and expression of integral membrane proteins in Escherichia coli. Bruni R, Kloss B. Curr Protoc Protein Sci. 2013 Nov 5;74:29.6.1-29.6.34. doi: 10.1002/0471140864.ps2906s74. PubMed 24510647.
Backbone
  Vector backbone: pET23
  Backbone manufacturer: Novagen
  Vector type: Bacterial Expression
  Tag / fusion protein: TEV-FLAG-10x His (C terminal on backbone)
Growth in bacteria
  Bacterial resistance: Ampicillin, 100 μg/mL
  Growth temperature: 37°C
  Growth strain: DH5alpha
  Copy number: Low Copy
Gene/Insert
  Gene/Insert name: None
  Tag / fusion protein: TEV-FLAG-10x His (C terminal on backbone)
Terms and licenses: Academic/Nonprofit Terms; Industry Terms: Not Available to Industry
Depositor comments: Primers for LIC cloning: Upstream: add TTAAGAAGGAGATATACT to the 5' end of gene of interest. Downstream: add TGAAAATAGAGGTTTTCGGC to the 3' end of GOI. Detailed cloning method available in the paper Bruni R, Kloss B. High-throughput cloning and expression of integral membrane proteins in Escherichia coli. Curr Protoc Protein Sci. 2013 Nov 5;74:29.6.1-29.6.34.
How to cite: pC23-LIC-His-FLAG was a gift from Renato Bruni (Addgene plasmid # 165477 ; http://n2t.net/addgene:165477 ; RRID:Addgene_165477)
